>Addgene plasmid #233549 | JDW 1475 (pLenti-BLAST-GATA4-P2A-H2A-mCherry) | addgene full sequence | sequence record 462775 | Addgene NGS Result
CGGGTCCCCTCGGGGTTGGGAGGTGGGTCTGAAACGATAATGGTGAATATCCCTGCCTAACTCTATTCAC
TATAGAAAGTACAGCAAAAACTATTCTTAAACCTACCAAGCCTCCTACTATCATTATGAATAATTTTATA
TACCACAGCCAATTTGTTATGTTAAACCAATTCCACAAACTTGCCCATTTATCTAATTCCAATAATTCTT
GTTCATTCTTTTCTTGCTGGTTTTGCGATTCTTCAATTAAGGAGTGTATTAAGCTTGTGTAATTGTTAAT
TTCTCTGTCCCACTCCATCCAGGTCGTGTGATTCCAAATCTGTTCCAGAGATTTATTACTCCAACTAGCA
TTCCAAGGCACAGCAGTGGTGCAAATGAGTTTTCCAGAGCAACCCCAAATCCCCAGGAGCTGTTGATCCT
TTAGGTATCTTTCCACAGCCAGGATTCTTGCCTGGAGCTGCTTGATGCCCCAGACTGTGAGTTGCAACAG
ATGCTGTTGCGCCTCAATAGCCCTCAGCAAATTGTTCTGCTGCTGCACTATACCAGACAATAATTGTCTG
GCCTGTACCGTCAGCGTCATTGACGCTGCGCCCATAGTGCTTCCTGCTGCTCCCAAGAACCCAAGGAACA
AAGCTCCTATTCCCACTGCTCTTTTTTCTCTCTGCACCACTCTTCTCTTTGCCTTGGTGGGTGCTACTCC
TAATGGTTCAATTTTTACTACTTTATATTTATATAATTCACTTCTCCAATTGTCCCTCATATCTCCTCCT
CCAGGTCTGAAGATCAGCGGCCGCTTGCTGTGCGGTGGTCTTACTTTTGTTTTGCTCTTCCTCTATCTTG
TCTAAAGCTTCCTTGGTGTCTTTTATCTCTATCCTTTGATGCACACAATAGAGGGTTGCTACTGTATTAT
ATAATGATCTAAGTTCTTCTGATCCTGTCTGAAGGGATGGTTGTAGCTGTCCCAGTATTTGTCTACAGCC
TTCTGATGTTTCTAACAGGCCAGGATTAACTGCGAATCGTTCTAGCTCCCTGCTTGCCCATACTATATGT
TTTAATTTATATTTTTTCTTTCCCCCTGGCCTTAACCGAATTTTTTCCCATCGCGATCTAATTCTCCCCC
GCTTAATACTGACGCTCTCGCACCCATCTCTCTCCTTCTAGCCTCCGCTAGTCAAAATTTTTGGCGTACT
CACCAGTCGCCGCCCCTCGCCTCTTGCCGTGCGCGCTTCAGCAAGCCGAGTCCTGCGTCGAGAGAGCTCC
TCTGGTTTCCCTTTCGCTTTCAAGTCCCTGTTCGGGCGCCACTGCTAGAGATTTTCCACACTGACTAAAA
GGGTCTGAGGGATCTCTAGTTACCAGAGTCACACAACAGACGGGCACACACTACTTGAAGCACTCAAGGC
AAGCTTTATTGAGGCTTAAGCAGTGGGTTCCCTAGTTAGCCAGAGAGCTCCCAGGCTCAGATCTGGTCTA
ACCAGAGAGACCCGTTTATGTATCGAGCTAGGCACTTAAATACAATATCTCTGCAATGCGGCAATTCAGT
GGTTCGTCCAATCCATGTCAGACCCGTCTGTTGCCTTCCTAATAAGGCACGATCGTACCACCTTACTTCC
ACCAATCGGCATGCACGGTGCTTTTTCTCTCCTTGTAAGGCATGTTGCTAACTCATCGTTACCATGTTGC
AAGACTACAAGAGTATTGCATAAGACTACATTAAGCTTGCAGCTCCAGCTTTTGTTCCCTTTAGTGAGGG
TTAATTGCGCGCTTGGCGTAATCATGGTCATAGCTGTTTCCTGTGTGAAATTGTTATCCGCTCACAATTC
CACACAACATACGAGCCGGAAGCATAAAGTGTAAAGCCTGGGGTGCCTAATGAGTGAGCTAACTCACATT
AATTGCGTTGCGCTCACTGCCCGCTTTCCAGTCGGGAAACCTGTCGTGCCAGCTGCATTAATGAATCGGC
CAACGCGCGGGGAGAGGCGGTTTGCGTATTGGGCGCTCTTCCGCTTCCTCGCTCACTGACTCGCTGCGCT
CGGTCGTTCGGCTGCGGCGAGCGGTATCAGCTCACTCAAAGGCGGTAATACGGTTATCCACAGAATCAGG
GGATAACGCAGGAAAGAACATGTGAGCAAAAGGCCAGCAAAAGGCCAGGAACCGTAAAAAGGCCGCGTTG
CTGGCGTTTTTCCATAGGCTCCGCCCCCCTGACGAGCATCACAAAAATCGACGCTCAAGTCAGAGGTGGC
GAAACCCGACAGGACTATAAAGATACCAGGCGTTTCCCCCTGGAAGCTCCCTCGTGCGCTCTCCTGTTCC
GACCCTGCCGCTTACCGGATACCTGTCCGCCTTTCTCCCTTCGGGAAGCGTGGCGCTTTCTCATAGCTCA
CGCTGTAGGTATCTCAGTTCGGTGTAGGTCGTTCGCTCCAAGCTGGGCTGTGTGCACGAACCCCCCGTTC
AGCCCGACCGCTGCGCCTTATCCGGTAACTATCGTCTTGAGTCCAACCCGGTAAGACACGACTTATCGCC
ACTGGCAGCAGCCACTGGTAACAGGATTAGCAGAGCGAGGTATGTAGGCGGTGCTACAGAGTTCTTGAAG
TGGTGGCCTAACTACGGCTACACTAGAAGAACAGTATTTGGTATCTGCGCTCTGCTGAAGCCAGTTACCT
TCGGAAAAAGAGTTGGTAGCTCTTGATCCGGCAAACAAACCACCGCTGGTAGCGGTGGTTTTTTTGTTTG
CAAGCAGCAGATTACGCGCAGAAAAAAAGGATCTCAAGAAGATCCTTTGATCTTTTCTACGGGGTCTGAC
GCTCAGTGGAACGAAAACTCACGTTAAGGGATTTTGGTCATGAGATTATCAAAAAGGATCTTCACCTAGA
TCCTTTTAAATTAAAAATGAAGTTTTAAATCAATCTAAAGTATATATGAGTAAACTTGGTCTGACAGTTA
CCAATGCTTAATCAGTGAGGCACCTATCTCAGCGATCTGTCTATTTCGTTCATCCATAGTTGCCTGACTC
CCCGTCGTGTAGATAACTACGATACGGGAGGGCTTACCATCTGGCCCCAGTGCTGCAATGATACCGCGAG
ACCCACGCTCACCGGCTCCAGATTTATCAGCAATAAACCAGCCAGCCGGAAGGGCCGAGCGCAGAAGTGG
TCCTGCAACTTTATCCGCCTCCATCCAGTCTATTAATTGTTGCCGGGAAGCTAGAGTAAGTAGTTCGCCA
GTTAATAGTTTGCGCAACGTTGTTGCCATTGCTACAGGCATCGTGGTGTCACGCTCGTCGTTTGGTATGG
CTTCATTCAGCTCCGGTTCCCAACGATCAAGGCGAGTTACATGATCCCCCATGTTGTGCAAAAAAGCGGT
TAGCTCCTTCGGTCCTCCGATCGTTGTCAGAAGTAAGTTGGCCGCAGTGTTATCACTCATGGTTATGGCA
GCACTGCATAATTCTCTTACTGTCATGCCATCCGTAAGATGCTTTTCTGTGACTGGTGAGTACTCAACCA
AGTCATTCTGAGAATAGTGTATGCGGCGACCGAGTTGCTCTTGCCCGGCGTCAATACGGGATAATACCGC
GCCACATAGCAGAACTTTAAAAGTGCTCATCATTGGAAAACGTTCTTCGGGGCGAAAACTCTCAAGGATC
TTACCGCTGTTGAGATCCAGTTCGATGTAACCCACTCGTGCACCCAACTGATCTTCAGCATCTTTTACTT
TCACCAGCGTTTCTGGGTGAGCAAAAACAGGAAGGCAAAATGCCGCAAAAAAGGGAATAAGGGCGACACG
GAAATGTTGAATACTCATACTCTTCCTTTTTCAATATTATTGAAGCATTTATCAGGGTTATTGTCTCATG
AGCGGATACATATTTGAATGTATTTAGAAAAATAAACAAATAGGGGTTCCGCGCACATTTCCCCGAAAAG
TGCCACCTAAATTGTAAGCGTTAATATTTTGTTAAAATTCGCGTTAAATTTTTGTTAAATCAGCTCATTT
TTTAACCAATAGGCCGAAATCGGCAAAATCCCTTATAAATCAAAAGAATAGACCGAGATAGGGT
[37 nt withheld, positions 4055-4091]
AAAGAACGTGGACTCCAACGTCAAAGG
[49 nt withheld, positions 4119-4167]
T
[91 nt withheld, positions 4169-4259]
G
[124 nt withheld, positions 4261-4384]
CCCATTCGCCATTCAGGCTGCGCAACTGTTGGGAAGGGCGATCGGTGCGGGCCTCTTCGCTATTACGCCA
GCTGGCGAAAGGGGGATGTGCTGCAAGGCGATTAAGTTGGGTAACGCCAGGGTTTTCCCAGTCACGACGT
TGTAAAACGACGGCCAGTGAGCGCGCGTAATACGACTCACTATAGGGCGAATTGGGTACGTCCCTAGGCC
TCCAAAAAAGCCTCCTCACTACTTCTGGAATAGCTCAGAGGCCGAGGCGGCCTCGGCCTCTGCATAAATA
AAAAAAATTAGTCAGCCATGGGGCGGAGAATGGGCGGAACTGGGCGGAGTTAGGGGCGGGATGGGCGGAG
TTAGGGGCGGGATAGCTAGAGCCAGACATGATAAGATACATTGATGAGTTTGGACAAACCACAACTAGAA
TGCAGTGAAAAAAATGCTTTATTTGTGAAATTTGTGATGCTATTGCTTTATTTGTAACCATTATAAGCTG
CAATAAACAAGTTCCTCTCACTCTCTGATATTCATTTCTTTGCAAGTTATAAATACTGAATAATAAGATG
ACATGAACTACTACTGCTAGAGATTTTCCACACTGACTAAAAGGGTCTGAGGGATCTCTAGTTACCAGAG
TCACACAACAGACGGGCACACACTACTTGAAGCACTCAAGGCAAGCTTTATTGAGGCTTAAGCAGTGGGT
TCCCTAGTTAGCCAGAGAGCTCCCAGGCTCAGATCTGGTCTAACCAGAGAGACCCAGTACAAGCAAAAAG
CAGATCTTGTCTTCGTTGGGAGTGAGCTAGCCCTTCCAGTCCCCCCTTTTCTTTTAAAAAGTGGCTAAGA
TCTACAGCTGCCTTGTAAGTCATTGGTCTTAAAGGTACCGAGCTCGAATTGTGCTTAGCCCTCCCACACA
TAACCAGAGGGCAGCAATTCACGAATCCCAACTGCCGTCGGCTGTCCATCACTGTCCTTCACTATGGCTT
TGATCCCAGGATGCAGATCGAGAAGCACCTGTCGGCACCGTCCGCAGGGGCTCAAGATGCCCCTGTTCTC
ATTTCCGATCGCGACGATACAAGTCAGGTTGCCAGCTGCCGCAGCAGCAGCAGTGCCCAGCACCACGAGT
TCTGCACAAGGTCCCCCAGTAAAATGATATACATTGACACCAGTGAAGATGCGGCCGTCGCTAGAGAGAG
CTGCGCTGGCGACGCTGTAGTCTTCAGAGATGGGGATGCTGTTGATTGTAGCCGTTGCTCTTTCAATGAG
GGTGGATTCTTCTTGAGACAAAGGCTTGGCCATGGTTTAGTTCCTCACCTTGTCGTATTATACTATGCCG
ATATACTATGCCGATGATTAATTGTCAACACGTGCTGATCAGATCCGAAAATGGATATACAAGCTCCCGG
GAGCTTTTTGCAAAAGCCTAGGCCTCCAAAAAAGCCTCCTCACTACTTCTGGAATAGCTCAGAGGCAGAG
GCGGCCTCGGCCTCTGCATAAATAAAAAAAATTAGTCAGCCATGGGGCGGAGAATGGGCGGAACTGGGCG
GAGTTAGGGGCGGGATGGGCGGAGTTAGGGGCGGGACTATGGTTGCTGACTAATTGAGATGCATGCTTTG
CATACTTCTGCCTGCTGGGGAGCCTGGGGACTTTCCACACCTGGTTGCTGACTAATTGAGATGCATGCTT
TGCATACTTCTGCCTGCTGGGGAGCCTGGGGACTTTCCACACCCTAACTGACACACATTCCACAGAATTA
ATTCCAAACTCATTACTAACCGGATATCTGCAGAATTCCAGGCGGGGAGGCGGCCCAAAGGGAGATCCGA
CTCGTCTGAGGGCGAAGGCGAAGACGCGGAAGAGGCCGCAGAGCCGGCAGCAGGCCGCGGGAAGGAAGGT
CCGCTGGATTGAGGGCCGAAGGGACGTAGCAGAAGGACGTCCCGCGCAGAATCCAGGTGGCAACACAGGC
GAGCAGCCATGGAAAGGACGTCAGCTTCCCCGACAACACCACGGAATTGTCAGTGCCCAACAGCCGAGCC
CCTGTCCAGCAGCGGGCAAGGCAGGCGGCGATGAGTTCCGCCGTGGCAATAGGGAGGGGGAAAGCGAAAG
TCCCGGAAAGGAGCTGACAGGTGGTGGCAATGCCCCAACCAGTGGGGGTTGCGTCAGCAAACACAGTGCA
CACCACGCCACGTTGCCTGACAACGGGCCACAACTCCTCATAAAGAGACAGCAACCAGGATTTATACAAG
GAGGAGAAAATGAAAGCCATACGGGAAGCAATAGCATGATACAAAGGCATTAAAGCAGCGTATCCACATA
GCGTAAAAGGAGCAACATAGTTAAGAATACCAGTCAATCTTTCACAAATTTTGTAATCCAGAGGTTGATT
GTCGAGCGGCCGCCACTGTGCTGGATATCAACCACTTTGTACAAGAAAGCTGGGAGATCTCTCGAGCTAT
CATTACTTGTACAGCTCGTCCATGCCGCCGGTGGAGTGGCGGCCCTCGGCGCGCTCGTACTGTTCCACGA
TGGTGTAGTCCTCGTTGTGGGAGGTGATGTCCAGCTTGATGTTGACGTTGTAGGCGCCGGGCAGCTGCAC
GGGCTTCTTGGCCTTGTAGGTGGTCTTGACCTCGGCGTCGTAGTGGCCGCCGTCCTTCAGCTTCAGCCTC
TGCTTGATCTCGCCCTTCAGGGCGCCGTCCTCGGGGTACATCCGCTCGGAGGAGGCCTCCCAGCCCATGG
TCTTCTTCTGCATTACGGGGCCGTCGGAGGGGAAGTTGGTGCCGCGCAGCTTCACCTTGTAGATGAACTC
GCCGTCCTGCAGGGAGGAGTCCTGGGTCACGGTCACCACGCCGCCGTCCTCGAAGTTCATCACGCGCTCC
CACTTGAAGCCCTCGGGGAAGGACAGCTTCAAGTAGTCGGGGATGTCGGCGGGGTGCTTCACGTAGGCCT
TGGAGCCGTACATGAACTGAGGGGACAGGATGTCCCAGGCGAAGGGCAGGGGGCCGCCCTTGGTCACCTT
CAGCTTGGCGGTCTGGGTGCCCTCGTAGGGGCGGCCCTCGCCCTCGCCCTCGATCTCGAACTCGTGGCCG
TTCACGGAGCCCTCCATGTGCACCTTGAAGCGCATGAACTCCTTGATGATGGCCATGTTGTCCTCCTCGC
CCTTGCTCACCATCCCCCCTGCGGTTTTCTGCTGGCCCTTCTTACCAATCAGAGACTTGTGGATGTGAGG
AATGACTCCTCCTCCAGCAATGGTGGCCTTGATAAGCGAGTCCAGCTCCTCGTCTCCGCGGATGGCCAGC
TGTAAATGTCTGGGAGTGATTCGCTTCACCTTCAGATCCTTAGAAGCGTTTCCAGCCAACTCCAGCACCT
CAGCGGTGAGATACTCCAGGATAGCAGCACTGTAAACCGCAGCTGTAGCTCCGACACGGCCATGGCTGGT
GGTTCGTGTCTTCAGGTGCCTGTGGATACGACCTACAGGGAACTGCAGACCAGCTCTCTGAGATCTGGAG
ACGGCTTTCGTCTTGGCTTTTCCACTGTCTTTACCTGCTTTTCCACCTGCCATCCTAGGTGGCCCGGGAT
TCTCTTCGACATCCCCTGCTTGTTTCAACAGGGAGAAGTTAGTGGCTCCGGTACCACCCGCAGTGATTAT
GTCACCATGAGAATCTGCGAGCACAAGACTATTCCAACTATCTTGTTTTGAACTAGTTTGGGGACTTTGA
CTCACCGGTGAGGCGTATCCCTGGGGACTCAGTTTGAGTGCGGAAAGAACTGGATGTATGCTAGGTCCGT
GACCACTCATGGCGCTCACACTAAAGGTTTGGCTTACAGATGAAGAATGTCCATAATGGGAACTAAGTCC
CGGTTCAGTCTTTATAGGTCGCATTTCTTCAGAAGAAGATGTCGTAGCATTTGATGAATTACTTGATGCT
CCTGATGCCGGTGGCAGACTTTCGGACCCGGACGGTGCGGCAGGAGTTTTGCTCTTGTTGAGATTCTTCG
GTTTCCTCTTGCGAGTCTGAATGCCTTCCTTACGCATGGCCAGCGGCCGAGGAACTCCATGCAGTTTCAT
ATACAGTCCACAAGCGTTACAGACTGGTTCCCCTTCGGCGTTTCTTCTCCACAAGGTTGTTGTAGTTGTT
TGACAATTTGCGCAACTCAGACCTACCCGCCGACTCGCTGACAAGCGACGTTGGGGTTTTATCAGTGGAC
GATTTATTCCATTCATTTTATGATACAGTCCACAAGCATTACACAAGTAATGTCCTGTGCCGTCGCGACG
CCACAAGGGAGTTGACATCGCTCCGCAATTCACGCATTCGCGCCCCTCGCTAAAATCATCGAACATGTCC
AGGTTTGGATGCCTCGCTGCGGGATTCGCTCTCCCTGGCAGGGAATGCAACACGGGAGAATCAAATGGAC
CAGCGCTAGCTGCTGCAGCGGCAGCCCATGAGGCTCCGACATCTGCCATATAGGCGGGATAAGGTGAACT
ATAAGACCCTGCAAACCCCGCTCTTCCATATTGTTCACGCCCAGCGAGACCAGCCCCGGCGGCCCCACCA
CCTGATGAATATGCGGCGGCCTCTCTAGCAGCCGCGGCAGCAGCAGCTGCGGCGAGGCTACCAGTAGTAC
CGGGAAAGCTAAACCGAGGGGAGACTGGTGGTGGCGTATAGGCTGCACCATCAGCCCCAGCTTGACTCCA
GCCTGGGGACCCTTGTTGTGTTCCAGGACCAGCCCCGCTAGCAGCGCCGCCAGATGATCCGCCACTAGCT
CCACCGCTTGCACTCCCGGCCCCGCCACCTTGCAAATAAGAAAGCCCAAGAACGCTTGATGGTACGCGTG
GAGTTGGTACATAAACAGGGGAACTAGCAGCTCCGGCACCATGCATAAATGCACCAGGTCCGCCGGCTTC
ATACGCTCCAGGTGGTGGTCCATGATTAGCTGCCATCGCGAGGGATTGGTACATACCACCAGCACCACCT
GTTGAGTCAAGGCCCAGCAAGGGATTTGGGATTGGTTTACCCATGGTGGCGGATCCAGCCTGCTTTTTTG
TACAAACTTGTTGATATCTGCAGAATTCCACCACACTGGACTAGAGTCGGTGTCTTCTATGGAGGTCAAA
ACAGCGTGGATGGCGTCTCCAGGCGATCTGACGGTTCACTAAACGAGCTCTGCTTATATAGACCTCCCAC
CGTACACGCCTACCGCCCATTTGCGTCAATGGGGCGGAGTTGTTACGACATTTTGGAAAGTCCCGTTGAT
TTTGGTGCCAAAACAAACTCCCATTGACGTCAATGGGGTGGAGACTTGGAAATCCCCGTGAGTCAAACCG
CTATCCACGCCCATTGATGTACTGCCAAAACCGCATCACCATGGTAATAGCGATGACTAATACGTAGATG
TACTGCCAAGTAGGAAAGTCCCATAAGGTCATGTACTGGGCATAATGCCAGGCGGGCCATTTACCGTCAT
TGACGTCAATAGGGGGCGTACTTGGCATATGATACACTTGATGTACTGCCAAGTGGGCAGTTTACCGTAA
ATACTCCACCCATTGACGTCAATGGAAAGTCCCTATTGGCGTTACTATGGGAACATACGTCATTATTGAC
GTCAATGGGCGGGGGTCGTTGGGCGGTCAGCCAGGCGGGCCATTTACCGTAAGTTATGTAACGCGGAACT
CCCAAGCTTATCGATAAAATTTTGAATTTTGTAATTTGTTTTTGTAATTCTTTAGTTTGTATGTCTGTTG
CTATTATGTCTACTATTCTTTCCCCTGCACTGTACCCCCCAATCCCCCCTTTTCTTTTAAAAGTTAACCG
ATACCGTCGAGATCCGTTCACTAATCGAATGGATCTGTCTCTGTCTCTCTCTCCACCTTCTTCTTCTATT
CCTTCGGGCCTGT
Features (pLannotate 1.2.2; 33 found; start..end, strand, type, name):
    405..638     -  misc_feature   RRE: The Rev response element (RRE) of HIV-1 allows for Rev-dependent mRNA export from the nucleus to the cytoplasm.
    784..1147    -  CDS            HIV-1 gag (fragment): gag protein from human immunodeficiency virus 1; gag
   1131..1256    -  misc_feature   HIV-1 Ψ: packaging signal of human immunodeficiency virus type 1
   1303..1483    -  LTR            5' LTR (truncated): truncated 5' long terminal repeat (LTR) from HIV-1
   1484..1710    -  promoter       RSV promoter: Rous sarcoma virus enhancer/promoter
   1738..1756    -  promoter       T3 promoter: promoter for bacteriophage T3 RNA polymerase
   1801..1817    -  protein_bind   lac operator: The lac repressor binds to the lac operator to inhibit transcription in E. coli. This inhibition can be relieved by adding lactose or isopropyl-β-D-thiogalactopyranoside (IPTG). lac repressor encoded by lacI
   1825..1855    -  promoter       lac promoter: promoter for the E. coli lac operon
   1870..1891    -  protein_bind   CAP binding site: CAP binding activates transcription in the presence of cAMP. E. coli catabolite activator protein
   1904..1996    -  CDS            lacI (fragment): lac repressor; lacI; The lac repressor binds to the lac operator to inhibit transcription in E. coli. This inhibition can be relieved by adding lactose or isopropyl-β-D-thiogalactopyranoside (IPTG).
   2179..2767    -  rep_origin     ori: high-copy-number ColE1/pMB1/pBR322/pUC origin of replication
   2938..3798    -  CDS            AmpR: β-lactamase; bla; confers resistance to ampicillin, carbenicillin, and related antibiotics
   3799..3903    -  promoter       AmpR promoter: bla
   3956..4384    -  rep_origin     f1 ori (sequence partly withheld): f1 bacteriophage origin of replication; arrow indicates direction of (+) strand synthesis
   4389..4544    -  CDS            lacZα (fragment): LacZα fragment of β-galactosidase; lacZ fragment
   4552..4570    +  promoter       T7 promoter: promoter for bacteriophage T7 RNA polymerase
   4591..4726    -  rep_origin     SV40 ori: SV40 origin of replication
   4766..4887    -  polyA_signal   SV40 poly(A) signal: SV40 polyadenylation signal
   4959..5139    -  LTR            5' LTR (truncated): truncated 5' long terminal repeat (LTR) from HIV-1
   5125..5262    -  CDS            nef (fragment): NEF_HV1LA - Experimental evidence at protein level: Swiss-Prot protein existence level 1. Extracellular Nef protein targets CD4(+) T-lymphocytes for apoptosis by interacting with CXCR4 surface receptors. From Human immunodeficiency virus type 1 group M subtype B (isolate Lai) (HIV-1).
   5279..5677    -  CDS            BSD: blasticidin S deaminase; Aspergillus terreus BSD; confers resistance to blasticidin
   5696..5743    -  promoter       EM7 promoter: synthetic bacterial promoter&nbsp
   5791..6120    -  promoter       SV40 promoter: SV40 enhancer and early promoter
   6176..6764    -  misc_feature   WPRE: woodchuck hepatitis virus posttranscriptional regulatory element
   6796..6816    +  protein_bind   attB2: mutant version of attB; core recombination site for the Gateway® BP reaction BP Clonase™
   6840..7547    -  CDS            mCherry: mCherry is a basic (constitutively fluorescent) red fluorescent protein published in 2004, derived from Discosoma sp.. It is reported to be a very rapidly-maturing monomer with low acid sensitivity.
   7554..7937    -  CDS            H2AZ2: H2AV_CHICK - Also known as H2AF. Experimental evidence at protein level: Swiss-Prot protein existence level 1. Variant histone H2A which replaces conventional H2A in a subset of nucleosomes. Nucleosomes wrap and compact DNA into chromatin, limiting DNA accessibility to the cellular machineries which require DNA as a template. Histones thereby play a central role in transcription regulation, DNA repair, DNA replication and chromosomal stability. DNA accessibility is regulated via a complex set of post- translational modifications of histones, also called histone code, and nucleosome remodeling.
   8013..9338    -  CDS            GATA4: GATA4_HUMAN - Experimental evidence at protein level: Swiss-Prot protein existence level 1. Transcriptional activator that binds to the consensus sequence 5'-AGATAG-3' and plays a key role in cardiac development and function (PubMed:24000169, PubMed:27984724). In cooperation with TBX5, it binds to cardiac super-enhancers and promotes cardiomyocyte gene expression, while it downregulates endocardial and endothelial gene expression (PubMed:27984724). Involved in bone morphogenetic protein (BMP)-mediated induction of cardiac-specific gene expression. Binds to BMP response element (BMPRE) DNA sequ
   9411..9435    -  protein_bind   attB1: mutant version of attB; recombination site for the Gateway® BP reaction BP Clonase™
   9540..9743    -  promoter       CMV promoter: human cytomegalovirus (CMV) immediate early promoter
   9744..10047   -  enhancer       CMV enhancer: human cytomegalovirus immediate early enhancer
  10070..10186   -  misc_feature   cPPT/CTS: central polypurine tract and central termination sequence of HIV-1
  10205..28      -  CDS            Rev (fragment) (across the origin): human immunodeficiency virus 1 (HIV-1) Rev protein; rev; enhances nuclear export of unspliced and incompletely spliced viral mRNAs
