[The description below was written by a language model from this plasmid's Addgene catalogue record and pLannotate feature annotations shown in this document.]
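Description:
JDW 1475 (pLenti-BLAST-GATA4-P2A-H2A-mCherry) is a lentiviral expression plasmid of 10,277 nt, made by Gateway recombination of a human GATA4 cassette into the pLenti-CMV-BLAST-DEST destination backbone. It is maintained in E. coli through a high-copy ColE1/pUC-type origin with ampicillin selection (AmpR), and the record lists a recombination-deficient strain suited to LTR-containing plasmids. It also carries an f1 origin and remnants of lac and phage promoter sequences from the parental cloning vector.

The viral genome is transcribed from an RSV promoter fused to a truncated HIV-1 5' LTR, an arrangement that makes packaging transcription Tat-independent. It is followed by the Ψ packaging signal with a gag fragment, the RRE for Rev-dependent nuclear export, and the cPPT/CTS, which aids nuclear import of the provirus. Downstream, the CMV enhancer and promoter drive a single open reading frame flanked by attB1 and attB2 sites. This frame encodes human GATA4, a P2A peptide (named in the catalogue entry but not annotated separately in the feature table), and a histone H2A–mCherry fusion. The annotation tool matches the histone portion to an H2A.Z-type variant.

Ribosome skipping at P2A yields untagged GATA4 (apart from the residual 2A residues at its C-terminus) together with a chromatin-bound red nuclear marker that identifies expressing cells. A WPRE enhances transcript expression. A separate SV40 promoter, paired with the bacterial EM7 promoter, drives blasticidin S deaminase so that transduced cells can be selected with blasticidin. The genome ends in a truncated 3' LTR followed by an SV40 polyadenylation signal. The construct is suited to stable overexpression of the GATA4 transcription factor in mammalian cells, and the associated study concerns transcriptional control of organ-specific endothelial identity.
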