Addgene plasmid #233549: JDW 1475 (pLenti-BLAST-GATA4-P2A-H2A-mCherry)
Purpose: A CMV driven human GATA4 followed by a P2A cleavage peptide and an H2A mCherry fusion protein.
Depositing lab: Joshua Wythe. Depositing organization: University of Virginia. Publication: Defining the Transcriptional and Epigenetic Basis of Organotypic Endothelial Diversity in the Developing and Adult Mouse. Cantu Gutierrez ME, Hill MC, Largoza G, Martin JF, Wythe JD. bioRxiv 2021.11.15.468651 10.1101/2021.11.15.468651.
Backbone
  Vector backbone: pLenti-CMV-BLAST-DEST
  Vector type: Lentiviral
Growth in bacteria
  Bacterial resistance: Ampicillin, 100 μg/mL
  Growth temperature: 37°C
  Growth strain: NEB Stable
  Copy number: High Copy
Gene/Insert
  Gene/Insert name: GATA4
  Species: H. sapiens (human)
  Entrez Gene: GATA4 (a.k.a. ASD2, TACHD, TOF, VSD1)
  Cloning method: Gateway Cloning
Terms and licenses: Academic/Nonprofit Terms; Industry Terms: Not Available to Industry
Depositor comments: Please visit https://doi.org/10.1101/2021.11.15.468651 for bioRxiv preprint.
How to cite: JDW 1475 (pLenti-BLAST-GATA4-P2A-H2A-mCherry) was a gift from Joshua Wythe (Addgene plasmid # 233549 ; http://n2t.net/addgene:233549 ; RRID:Addgene_233549)
